Addgene plasmid #191964: pMSCVpuro-Bcl2
Purpose: Exogenous expression of Bcl2 WT
Depositing lab: Luca Scorrano. Depositing organization: University of Padua.
Backbone
  Vector backbone: pMSCVpuro
  Vector type: Retroviral
Growth in bacteria
  Bacterial resistance: Ampicillin, 100 μg/mL
  Growth temperature: 37°C
  Growth strain: NEB Stable
  Copy number: High Copy
How to cite: pMSCVpuro-Bcl2 was a gift from Luca Scorrano (Addgene plasmid # 191964 ; http://n2t.net/addgene:191964 ; RRID:Addgene_191964)
