[The description below was written by a language model from this plasmid's Addgene catalogue record and pLannotate feature annotations shown in this document.]
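Description:
pMSCVpuro-Bcl2 is a gammaretroviral expression vector built on the pMSCVpuro (murine stem cell virus) backbone, made for exogenous expression of wild-type Bcl2 in mammalian cells. In bacteria the roughly 7 kb plasmid is maintained through a high-copy ColE1/pUC-type origin and selected with ampicillin via the β-lactamase gene and its native promoter. The short rop, bom, lacZα, TcR, lacI and env fragments, along with the lac promoter/operator elements, appear to be non-functional remnants of the cloning vectors from which the backbone was assembled.

The viral cassette is flanked by 5' and 3' long terminal repeats from murine embryonic stem cell virus. Downstream of the 5' LTR lie the MESV Ψ packaging signal and a truncated, start-codon-less MMLV gag segment, which together promote efficient encapsidation of the genomic RNA without producing Gag protein. The Bcl2 coding sequence follows, annotated by similarity to human BCL2, the anti-apoptotic regulator of mitochondrial outer membrane permeability and cytochrome c release. The catalogue entry itself does not state the species of the insert. No separate promoter precedes the insert, so its transcription is driven by the 5' LTR, and no epitope tag or reporter is annotated. An internal mouse PGK promoter then drives puromycin N-acetyltransferase, allowing selection of transduced cells.

Because gag, pol and env functions are absent, the plasmid must be supplied with these in trans by a packaging cell line or helper plasmids to produce replication-defective particles. The resulting virus can be used to generate puromycin-selected cell populations stably overexpressing Bcl2, for example in studies of apoptosis and mitochondrial function.
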