Features (pLannotate 1.2.2; 19 found; start..end, strand, type, name):
    171..1031    -  CDS            AmpR: β-lactamase; bla; confers resistance to ampicillin, carbenicillin, and related antibiotics
   1032..1136    -  promoter       AmpR promoter: bla
   1231..1266    +  CDS            rop (fragment): Rop protein, which maintains plasmids at low copy number; rop
   1368..1467    +  misc_feature   bom (fragment): basis of mobility region from pBR322
   1473..1622    -  CDS            lacZα (fragment): LacZα fragment of β-galactosidase; lacZ fragment
   1622..1823    -  CDS            TcR (fragment): tetracycline efflux protein; tet; confers resistance to tetracycline
   1824..1922    +  CDS            env (fragment): murine leukemia virus gPr80 envelope polyprotein precursor; env; proteolytically cleaved into gp70SU and p15TM subunits
   1964..2480    +  LTR            5' LTR: 5' long terminal repeat from murine embryonic stem cell virus
   2544..2885    +  misc_feature   MESV Ψ: packaging signal of murine embryonic stem cell virus
   2952..3368    +  CDS            gag (truncated): truncated Moloney murine leukemia virus (MMLV) gag gene lacking the start codon
   3430..4146    +  CDS            BCL2: BCL2_HUMAN - Experimental evidence at protein level: Swiss-Prot protein existence level 1. Suppresses apoptosis in a variety of cell systems including factor-dependent lymphohematopoietic and neural cells. Regulates cell death by controlling the mitochondrial membrane permeability. Appears to function in a feedback loop system with caspases. Inhibits caspase activity either by preventing the release of cytochrome c from the mitochondria and/or by binding to the apoptosis-activating factor (APAF-1). May attenuate inflammation by impairing NLRP1-inflammasome activation, hence CASP1 activation an
   4166..4653    +  promoter       PGK promoter: mouse phosphoglycerate kinase 1 promoter
   4674..5273    +  CDS            PuroR: puromycin N-acetyltransferase; pac from Streptomyces alboniger; confers resistance to puromycin
   5373..5887    +  LTR            3' LTR: 3' long terminal repeat from murine embryonic stem cell virus
   6049..6065    -  protein_bind   lac operator: The lac repressor binds to the lac operator to inhibit transcription in E. coli. This inhibition can be relieved by adding lactose or isopropyl-β-D-thiogalactopyranoside (IPTG). lac repressor encoded by lacI
   6073..6103    -  promoter       lac promoter: promoter for the E. coli lac operon
   6118..6139    -  protein_bind   CAP binding site: CAP binding activates transcription in the presence of cAMP. E. coli catabolite activator protein
   6152..6244    -  CDS            lacI (fragment): lac repressor; lacI; The lac repressor binds to the lac operator to inhibit transcription in E. coli. This inhibition can be relieved by adding lactose or isopropyl-β-D-thiogalactopyranoside (IPTG).
   6427..7015    -  rep_origin     ori: high-copy-number ColE1/pMB1/pBR322/pUC origin of replication
>Addgene plasmid #191964 | pMSCVpuro-Bcl2 | addgene full sequence | sequence record 379655 | Addgene NGS Result
GAAGATCCTTTGATCTTTTCTACGGGGTCTGACGCTCAGTGGAACGAAAACTCACGTTAAGGGATTTTGG
TCATGAGATTATCAAAAAGGATCTTCACCTAGATCCTTTTAAATTAAAAATGAAGTTTTAAATCAATCTA
AAGTATATATGAGTAAACTTGGTCTGACAGTTACCAATGCTTAATCAGTGAGGCACCTATCTCAGCGATC
TGTCTATTTCGTTCATCCATAGTTGCCTGACTCCCCGTCGTGTAGATAACTACGATACGGGAGGGCTTAC
CATCTGGCCCCAGTGCTGCAATGATACCGCGAGACCCACGCTCACCGGCTCCAGATTTATCAGCAATAAA
CCAGCCAGCCGGAAGGGCCGAGCGCAGAAGTGGTCCTGCAACTTTATCCGCCTCCATCCAGTCTATTAAT
TGTTGCCGGGAAGCTAGAGTAAGTAGTTCGCCAGTTAATAGTTTGCGCAACGTTGTTGCCATTGCTACAG
GCATCGTGGTGTCACGCTCGTCGTTTGGTATGGCTTCATTCAGCTCCGGTTCCCAACGATCAAGGCGAGT
TACATGATCCCCCATGTTGTGCAAAAAAGCGGTTAGCTCCTTCGGTCCTCCGATCGTTGTCAGAAGTAAG
TTGGCCGCAGTGTTATCACTCATGGTTATGGCAGCACTGCATAATTCTCTTACTGTCATGCCATCCGTAA
GATGCTTTTCTGTGACTGGTGAGTACTCAACCAAGTCATTCTGAGAATAGTGTATGCGGCGACCGAGTTG
CTCTTGCCCGGCGTCAATACGGGATAATACCGCGCCACATAGCAGAACTTTAAAAGTGCTCATCATTGGA
AAACGTTCTTCGGGGCGAAAACTCTCAAGGATCTTACCGCTGTTGAGATCCAGTTCGATGTAACCCACTC
GTGCACCCAACTGATCTTCAGCATCTTTTACTTTCACCAGCGTTTCTGGGTGAGCAAAAACAGGAAGGCA
AAATGCCGCAAAAAAGGGAATAAGGGCGACACGGAAATGTTGAATACTCATACTCTTCCTTTTTCAATAT
TATTGAAGCATTTATCAGGGTTATTGTCTCATGAGCGGATACATATTTGAATGTATTTAGAAAAATAAAC
AAATAGGGGTTCCGCGCACATTTCCCCGAAAAGTGCCACCTGACGTCTAAGAAACCATTATTATCATGAC
ATTAACCTATAAAAATAGGCGTATCACGAGGCCCTTTCGTCTCGCGCGTTTCGGTGATGACGGTGAAAAC
CTCTGACACATGCAGCTCCCGGAGACGGTCACAGCTTGTCTGTAAGCGGATGCCGGGAGCAGACAAGCCC
GTCAGGGCGCGTCAGCGGGTGTTGGCGGGTGTCGGGGCTGGCTTAACTATGCGGCATCAGAGCAGATTGT
ACTGAGAGTGCACCATATGCGGTGTGAAATACCGCACAGATGCGTAAGGAGAAAATACCGCATCAGGCGC
CATTCGCCATTCAGGCTGCGCAACTGTTGGGAAGGGCGATCGGTGCGGGCCTCTTCGCTATTACGCCAGC
TGGCGAAAGGGGGATGTGCTGCAAGGCGATTAAGTTGGGTAACGCCAGGGTTTTCCCAGTCACGACGTTG
TAAAACGACGGCGCAAGGAATGGTGCATGCAAGGAGATGGCGCCCAACAGTCCCCCGGCCACGGGGCCTG
CCACCATACCCACGCCGAAACAAGCGCTCATGAGCCCGAAGTGGCGAGCCCGATCTTCCCCATCGGTGAT
GTCGGCGATATAGGCGCCAGCAACCGCACCTGTGGCGCCGGTGATGCCGGCCACGATGCGTCCGGCGTAG
AGGCGATTAGTCCAATTTGTTAAAGACAGGATATCAGTGGTCCAGGCTCTAGTTTTGACTCAACAATATC
ACCAGCTGAAGCCTATAGAGTACGAGCCATAGATAAAATAAAAGATTTTATTTAGTCTCCAGAAAAAGGG
GGGAATGAAAGACCCCACCTGTAGGTTTGGCAAGCTAGCTTAAGTAACGCCATTTTGCAAGGCATGGAAA
ATACATAACTGAGAATAGAGAAGTTCAGATCAAGGTTAGGAACAGAGAGACAGCAGAATATGGGCCAAAC
AGGATATCTGTGGTAAGCAGTTCCTGCCCCGGCTCAGGGCCAAGAACAGATGGTCCCCAGATGCGGTCCC
GCCCTCAGCAGTTTCTAGAGAACCATCAGATGTTTCCAGGGTGCCCCAAGGACCTGAAATGACCCTGTGC
CTTATTTGAACTAACCAATCAGTTCGCTTCTCGCTTCTGTTCGCGCGCTTCTGCTCCCCGAGCTCAATAA
AAGAGCCCACAACCCCTCACTCGGCGCGCCAGTCCTCCGATAGACTGCGTCGCCCGGGTACCCGTATTCC
CAATAAAGCCTCTTGCTGTTTGCATCCGAATCGTGGACTCGCTGATCCTTGGGAGGGTCTCCTCAGATTG
ATTGACTGCCCACCTCGGGGGTCTTTCATTTGGAGGTTCCACCGAGATTTGGAGACCCCTGCCCAGGGAC
CACCGACCCCCCCGCCGGGAGGTAAGCTGGCCAGCGGTCGTTTCGTGTCTGTCTCTGTCTTTGTGCGTGT
TTGTGCCGGCATCTAATGTTTGCGCCTGCGTCTGTACTAGTTAGCTAACTAGCTCTGTATCTGGCGGACC
CGTGGTGGAACTGACGAGTTCTGAACACCCGGCCGCAACCCTGGGAGACGTCCCAGGGACTTTGGGGGCC
GTTTTTGTGGCCCGACCTGAGGAAGGGAGTCGATGTGGAATCCGACCCCGTCAGGATATGTGGTTCTGGT
AGGAGACGAGAACCTAAAACAGTTCCCGCCTCCGTCTGAATTTTTGCTTTCGGTTTGGAACCGAAGCCGC
GCGTCTTGTCTGCTGCAGCGCTGCAGCATCGTTCTGTGTTGTCTCTGTCTGACTGTGTTTCTGTATTTGT
CTGAAAATTAGGGCCAGACTGTTACCACTCCCTTAAGTTTGACCTTAGGTCACTGGAAAGATGTCGAGCG
GATCGCTCACAACCAGTCGGTAGATGTCAAGAAGAGACGTTGGGTTACCTTCTGCTCTGCAGAATGGCCA
ACCTTTAACGTCGGATGGCCGCGAGACGGCACCTTTAACCGAGACCTCATCACCCAGGTTAAGATCAAGG
TCTTTTCACCTGGCCCGCATGGACACCCAGACCAGGTCCCCTACATCGTGACCTGGGAAGCCTTGGCTTT
TGACCCCCCTCCCTGGGTCAAGCCCTTTGTACACCCTAAGCCTCCGCCTCCTCTTCCTCCATCCGCCCCG
TCTCTCCCCCTTGAACCTCCTCGTTCGACCCCGCCTCGATCCTCCCTTTATCCAGCCCTCACTCCTTCTC
TAGGCGCCGGAATTAGATCTCTCGAGGTTAACGAATTCGCGGCCGCGGTGAGAACCGTTAACGTCTAGAA
TGGCGCACGCTGGGAGAACAGGGTACGATAACCGGGAGATAGTGATGAAGTACATCCATTATAAGCTGTC
GCAGAGGGGCTACGAGTGGGATGCGGGAGATGTGGGCGCCGCGCCCCCGGGGGCCGCCCCCGCACCGGGC
ATCTTCTCCTCCCAGCCCGGGCACACGCCCCATCCAGCCGCATCCCGGGACCCGGTCGCCAGGACCTCGC
CGCTGCAGACCCCGGCTGCCCCCGGCGCCGCCGCGGGGCCTGCGCTCAGCCCGGTGCCACCTGTGGTCCA
CCTGACCCTCCGCCAGGCCGGCGACGACTTCTCCCGCCGCTACCGCCGCGACTTCGCCGAGATGTCCAGC
CAGCTGCACCTGACGCCCTTCACCGCGCGGGGACGCTTTGCCACGGTGGTGGAGGAGCTCTTCAGGGACG
GGGTGAACTGGGGGAGGATTGTGGCCTTCTTTGAGTTCGGTGGGGTCATGTGTGTGGAGAGCGTCAACCG
GGAGATGTCGCCCCTGGTGGACAACATCGCCCTGTGGATGACTGAGTACCTGAACCGGCACCTGCACACC
TGGATCCAGGATAACGGAGGCTGGGATGCCTTTGTGGAACTGTACGGCCCCAGCATGCGGCCTCTGTTTG
ATTTCTCCTGGCTGTCTCTGAAGACTCTGCTCAGTTTGGCCCTGGTGGGAGCTTGCATCACCCTGGGTGC
CTATCTGGGCCACAAGTGATCTACGGAATTCTACCGGGTAGGGGAGGCGCTTTTCCCAAGGCAGTCTGGA
GCATGCGCTTTAGCAGCCCCGCTGGGCACTTGGCGCTACACAAGTGGCCTCTGGCCTCGCACACATTCCA
CATCCACCGGTAGGCGCCAACCGGCTCCGTTCTTTGGTGGCCCCTTCGCGCCACCTTCTACTCCTCCCCT
AGTCAGGAAGTTCCCCCCCGCCCCGCAGCTCGCGTCGTGCAGGACGTGACAAATGGAAGTAGCACGTCTC
ACTAGTCTCGTGCAGATGGACAGCACCGCTGAGCAATGGAAGCGGGTAGGCCTTTGGGGCAGCGGCCAAT
AGCAGCTTTGCTCCTTCGCTTTCTGGGCTCAGAGGCTGGGAAGGGGTGGGTCCGGGGGCGGGCTCAGGGG
CGGGGCGGGCGCCCGAAGGTCCTCCGGAGGCCCGGCATTCTGCACGCTTCAAAAGCGCACGTCTGCCGCG
CTGTTCTCCTCTTCCTCATCTCCGGGCCTTTCGACCTGCAGCCCAAGCTTACCATGACCGAGTACAAGCC
CACGGTGCGCCTCGCCACCCGCGACGACGTCCCCAGGGCCGTACGCACCCTCGCCGCCGCGTTCGCCGAC
TACCCCGCCACGCGCCACACCGTCGATCCGGACCGCCACATCGAGCGGGTCACCGAGCTGCAAGAACTCT
TCCTCACGCGCGTCGGGCTCGACATCGGCAAGGTGTGGGTCGCGGACGACGGCGCCGCGGTGGCGGTCTG
GACCACGCCGGAGAGCGTCGAAGCGGGGGCGGTGTTCGCCGAGATCGGCCCGCGCATGGCCGAGTTGAGC
GGTTCCCGGCTGGCCGCGCAGCAACAGATGGAAGGCCTCCTGGCGCCGCACCGGCCCAAGGAGCCCGCGT
GGTTCCTGGCCACCGTCGGCGTCTCGCCCGACCACCAGGGCAAGGGTCTGGGCAGCGCCGTCGTGCTCCC
CGGAGTGGAGGCGGCCGAGCGCGCCGGGGTGCCCGCCTTCCTGGAGACCTCCGCGCCCCGCAACCTCCCC
TTCTACGAGCGGCTCGGCTTCACCGTCACCGCCGACGTCGAGGTGCCCGAAGGACCGCGCACCTGGTGCA
TGACCCGCAAGCCCGGTGCCTGACGCCCGCCCCACGACCCGCAGCGCCCGACCGAAAGGAGCGCACGACC
CCATGCATCGATAAAATAAAAGATTTTATTTAGTCTCCAGAAAAAGGGGGGAATGAAAGACCCCACCTGT
AGGTTTGGCAAGCTAGCTTAAGTAACGCCATTTTGCAAGGCATGGAAAATACATAACTGAGAATAGAGAA
GTTCAGATCAAGGTTAGGAACAGAGAGACAGCAGAATATGGGCCAAACAGGATATCTGTGGTAAGCAGTT
CCTGCCCCGGCTCAGGGCCAAGAACAGATGGTCCCCAGATGCGGTCCCGCCCTCAGCAGTTTCTAGAGAA
CCATCAGATGTTTCCAGGGTGCCCCAAGGACCTGAAATGACCCTGTGCCTTATTTGAACTAACCAATCAG
TTCGCTTCTCGCTTCTGTTCGCGCGCTTCTGCTCCCCGAGCTCAATAAAAGAGCCCACAACCCCTCACTC
GGCGCGCCAGTCCTCCGATAGACTGCGTCGCCCGGGTACCCGTGTATCCAATAAACCCTCTTGCAGTTGC
ATCCGACTTGTGGTCTCGCTGTTCCTTGGGAGGGTCTCCTCTGAGTGATTGACTACCCGTCAGCGGGGGT
CTTTCATGGGTAACAGTTTCTTGAAGTTGGAGAACAACATTCTGAGGGTAGGAGTCGAATATTAAGTAAT
CCTGACTCAATTAGCCACTGTTTTGAATCCACATACTCCAATACTCCTGAAATAGTTCATTATGGACAGC
GCAGAAAGAGCTGGGGAGAATTGTGAAATTGTTATCCGCTCACAATTCCACACAACATACGAGCCGGAAG
CATAAAGTGTAAAGCCTGGGGTGCCTAATGAGTGAGCTAACTCACATTAATTGCGTTGCGCTCACTGCCC
GCTTTCCAGTCGGGAAACCTGTCGTGCCAGCTGCATTAATGAATCGGCCAACGCGCGGGGAGAGGCGGTT
TGCGTATTGGGCGCTCTTCCGCTTCCTCGCTCACTGACTCGCTGCGCTCGGTCGTTCGGCTGCGGCGAGC
GGTATCAGCTCACTCAAAGGCGGTAATACGGTTATCCACAGAATCAGGGGATAACGCAGGAAAGAACATG
TGAGCAAAAGGCCAGCAAAAGGCCAGGAACCGTAAAAAGGCCGCGTTGCTGGCGTTTTTCCATAGGCTCC
GCCCCCCTGACGAGCATCACAAAAATCGACGCTCAAGTCAGAGGTGGCGAAACCCGACAGGACTATAAAG
ATACCAGGCGTTTCCCCCTGGAAGCTCCCTCGTGCGCTCTCCTGTTCCGACCCTGCCGCTTACCGGATAC
CTGTCCGCCTTTCTCCCTTCGGGAAGCGTGGCGCTTTCTCATAGCTCACGCTGTAGGTATCTCAGTTCGG
TGTAGGTCGTTCGCTCCAAGCTGGGCTGTGTGCACGAACCCCCCGTTCAGCCCGACCGCTGCGCCTTATC
CGGTAACTATCGTCTTGAGTCCAACCCGGTAAGACACGACTTATCGCCACTGGCAGCAGCCACTGGTAAC
AGGATTAGCAGAGCGAGGTATGTAGGCGGTGCTACAGAGTTCTTGAAGTGGTGGCCTAACTACGGCTACA
CTAGAAGAACAGTATTTGGTATCTGCGCTCTGCTGAAGCCAGTTACCTTCGGAAAAAGAGTTGGTAGCTC
TTGATCCGGCAAACAAACCACCGCTGGTAGCGGTGGTTTTTTTGTTTGCAAGCAGCAGATTACGCGCAGA
AAAAAAGGATCTCAA
